Addgene plasmid #250440: pcDNA3.1(+)_GammaActin_ALFA_229230
Purpose: Expresses tagged gamma cytoplasmic actin in mammalian cells. Protein is tagged with an internal ALFA tag at position T229/A230.
Depositing lab: Koen van den Dries. Depositing organization: Radboud University Nijmegen Medical Centre. Publication: IntAct: A nondisruptive internal tagging strategy to study the organization and function of actin isoforms. van Zwam MC, Dhar A, Bosman W, van Straaten W, Weijers S, Seta E, Joosten B, van Haren J, Palani S, van den Dries K. PLoS Biol. 2024 Mar 11;22(3):e3002551. doi: 10.1371/journal.pbio.3002551. eCollection 2024 Mar. PubMed 38466773.
Backbone
  Vector backbone: pcDNA3.1(+)
  Backbone manufacturer: Invitrogen
  Backbone size w/o insert (bp): 5428
  Total vector size (bp): 6591
  Modifications to backbone: NA
  Vector type: Mammalian Expression
  Selectable markers: Neomycin (select with G418)
Growth in bacteria
  Bacterial resistance: Ampicillin, 100 μg/mL
  Growth temperature: 37°C
  Growth strain: DH5alpha
  Copy number: High Copy
Gene/Insert
  Gene/Insert name: Gamma Cytoplasmic Actin (alt name: ACTG1)
  Species: H. sapiens (human)
  Insert size (bp): 1173
  GenBank ID: NM_001199954
  Entrez Gene: ACTG1 (a.k.a. ACT, ACTG, DFNA20, DFNA26, HEL-176)
  Promoter: CMV Promotor
  Tag / fusion protein: ALFA Tag (Internal)
  Cloning method: Gibson Cloning
  Sequencing primers: 5′ TTGACGCAAATGGGCGGTAG
Terms and licenses: Academic/Nonprofit Terms; Industry Terms: Not Available to Industry
How to cite: pcDNA3.1(+)_GammaActin_ALFA_229230 was a gift from Koen van den Dries (Addgene plasmid # 250440 ; http://n2t.net/addgene:250440 ; RRID:Addgene_250440)
