[The description below was written by a language model from this plasmid's Addgene catalogue record and pLannotate feature annotations shown in this document.]
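Description:
pcDNA3.1(+)_GammaActin_ALFA_229230 is a mammalian expression plasmid of about 6.6 kb built on the Invitrogen pcDNA3.1(+) backbone. It carries human gamma cytoplasmic actin (ACTG1), inserted by Gibson assembly. The backbone is unmodified according to the record. In E. coli it replicates from a high-copy ColE1/pUC-type origin and is selected with ampicillin through the β-lactamase gene and its own promoter. An f1 phage origin is also present, along with small residual lac promoter/operator and other backbone fragments picked up by automated annotation. For mammalian cells, an SV40 enhancer/early promoter drives the neomycin phosphotransferase gene followed by an SV40 polyadenylation signal, allowing G418 selection of stable transfectants.

The expression cassette consists of the CMV immediate-early enhancer and promoter, a T7 promoter just upstream of the insert, the roughly 1.17 kb actin open reading frame, and the bovine growth hormone polyadenylation signal. The feature table labels the coding sequence by its match to bovine gamma actin, which reflects the extreme conservation of actin; the catalogue entry gives the species as human. The ALFA tag is not annotated separately in the feature table. Per the record, this short epitope, recognised by a high-affinity nanobody, sits internally between residues T229 and A230 rather than at either terminus. The associated publication describes this internal placement as a nondisruptive tagging strategy for actin isoforms. The construct is therefore suited to expressing tagged gamma actin in mammalian cells so that this isoform can be specifically detected, localised or isolated and distinguished from other, closely related actins.
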