Features (pLannotate 1.2.2; 20 found; start..end, strand, type, name):
     28..80      -  misc_feature   bom (fragment): basis of mobility region from pBR322
    235..614     +  enhancer       CMV enhancer: human cytomegalovirus immediate early enhancer
    615..818     +  promoter       CMV promoter: human cytomegalovirus (CMV) immediate early promoter
    814..847     +  LTR            5' LTR (truncated) (fragment): truncated 5' long terminal repeat (LTR) from HIV-1
    863..881     +  promoter       T7 promoter: promoter for bacteriophage T7 RNA polymerase
    901..2070    +  CDS            ACTG1: ACTG_BOVIN - Also known as ACTG. Experimental evidence at protein level: Swiss-Prot protein existence level 1. Actins are highly conserved proteins that are involved in various types of cell motility and are ubiquitously expressed in all eukaryotic cells. From Bos taurus (Bovine).
   2191..2415    +  polyA_signal   bGH poly(A) signal: bovine growth hormone polyadenylation signal
   2419..2440    +  promoter       SV40 promoter (fragment): SV40 enhancer and early promoter
   2461..2889    +  rep_origin     f1 ori (sequence partly withheld): f1 bacteriophage origin of replication; arrow indicates direction of (+) strand synthesis
   2903..3232    +  promoter       SV40 promoter: SV40 enhancer and early promoter
   3299..4090    +  CDS            neo: KKA2_KLEPN - Also known as kan, nptII. Experimental evidence at protein level: Swiss-Prot protein existence level 1. Resistance to kanamycin, neomycin, paromomycin, ribostamycin, butirosin and gentamicin B. From Klebsiella pneumoniae.
   4114..4272    +  CDS            ble (fragment): BLE_KLEPN - Experimental evidence at protein level: Swiss-Prot protein existence level 1. Binding protein with a strong affinity to the bleomycin family of antibiotics. Binds to CL990; an antimitotic-antibiotic compound. From Klebsiella pneumoniae.
   4267..4388    +  polyA_signal   SV40 poly(A) signal: SV40 polyadenylation signal
   4461..4477    -  protein_bind   lac operator: The lac repressor binds to the lac operator to inhibit transcription in E. coli. This inhibition can be relieved by adding lactose or isopropyl-β-D-thiogalactopyranoside (IPTG). lac repressor encoded by lacI
   4485..4515    -  promoter       lac promoter: promoter for the E. coli lac operon
   4530..4551    -  protein_bind   CAP binding site: CAP binding activates transcription in the presence of cAMP. E. coli catabolite activator protein
   4564..4656    -  CDS            lacI (fragment): lac repressor; lacI; The lac repressor binds to the lac operator to inhibit transcription in E. coli. This inhibition can be relieved by adding lactose or isopropyl-β-D-thiogalactopyranoside (IPTG).
   4839..5427    -  rep_origin     ori: high-copy-number ColE1/pMB1/pBR322/pUC origin of replication
   5598..6458    -  CDS            AmpR: β-lactamase; bla; confers resistance to ampicillin, carbenicillin, and related antibiotics
   6459..6563    -  promoter       AmpR promoter: bla
>Addgene plasmid #250440 | pcDNA3.1(+)_GammaActin_ALFA_229230 | addgene full sequence | sequence record 500537 | Addgene NGS Result
GACGGATCGGGAGATCTCCCGATCCCCTATGGTGCACTCTCAGTACAATCTGCTCTGATGCCGCATAGTT
AAGCCAGTATCTGCTCCCTGCTTGTGTGTTGGAGGTCGCTGAGTAGTGCGCGAGCAAAATTTAAGCTACA
ACAAGGCAAGGCTTGACCGACAATTGCATGAAGAATCTGCTTAGGGTTAGGCGTTTTGCGCTGCTTCGCG
ATGTACGGGCCAGATATACGCGTTGACATTGATTATTGACTAGTTATTAATAGTAATCAATTACGGGGTC
ATTAGTTCATAGCCCATATATGGAGTTCCGCGTTACATAACTTACGGTAAATGGCCCGCCTGGCTGACCG
CCCAACGACCCCCGCCCATTGACGTCAATAATGACGTATGTTCCCATAGTAACGCCAATAGGGACTTTCC
ATTGACGTCAATGGGTGGAGTATTTACGGTAAACTGCCCACTTGGCAGTACATCAAGTGTATCATATGCC
AAGTACGCCCCCTATTGACGTCAATGACGGTAAATGGCCCGCCTGGCATTATGCCCAGTACATGACCTTA
TGGGACTTTCCTACTTGGCAGTACATCTACGTATTAGTCATCGCTATTACCATGGTGATGCGGTTTTGGC
AGTACATCAATGGGCGTGGATAGCGGTTTGACTCACGGGGATTTCCAAGTCTCCACCCCATTGACGTCAA
TGGGAGTTTGTTTTGGCACCAAAATCAACGGGACTTTCCAAAATGTCGTAACAACTCCGCCCCATTGACG
CAAATGGGCGGTAGGCGTGTACGGTGGGAGGTCTATATAAGCAGAGCTCTCTGGCTAACTAGAGAACCCA
CTGCTTACTGGCTTATCGAAATTAATACGACTCACTATAGGGAGACCCAAGCTGGCTAGCATGGAAGAAG
AGATCGCCGCGCTGGTCATTGACAATGGCTCCGGCATGTGCAAAGCTGGTTTTGCTGGGGACGACGCTCC
CCGAGCCGTGTTTCCTTCCATCGTCGGGCGCCCCAGACACCAGGGCGTCATGGTGGGCATGGGCCAGAAG
GACTCCTACGTGGGCGACGAGGCCCAGAGCAAGCGTGGCATCCTGACCCTGAAGTACCCCATTGAGCATG
GCATCGTCACCAACTGGGACGACATGGAGAAGATCTGGCACCACACCTTCTACAACGAGCTGCGCGTGGC
CCCGGAGGAGCACCCAGTGCTGCTGACCGAGGCCCCCCTGAACCCCAAGGCCAACAGAGAGAAGATGACT
CAGATTATGTTTGAGACCTTCAACACCCCGGCCATGTACGTGGCCATCCAGGCCGTGCTGTCCCTCTACG
CCTCTGGGCGCACCACTGGCATTGTCATGGACTCTGGAGACGGGGTCACCCACACGGTGCCCATCTACGA
GGGCTACGCCCTCCCCCACGCCATCCTGCGTCTGGACCTGGCTGGCCGGGACCTGACCGACTACCTCATG
AAGATCCTCACTGAGCGAGGCTACAGCTTCACCACCACGGCCGAGCGGGAAATCGTGCGCGACATCAAGG
AGAAGCTGTGCTACGTCGCCCTGGACTTCGAGCAGGAGATGGCCACCCCCAGCAGACTGGAGGAGGAGCT
GAGAAGAAGACTGACCGAGCCCGCCGCATCCTCCTCTTCTCTGGAGAAGAGCTACGAGCTGCCCGATGGC
CAGGTCATCACCATTGGCAATGAGCGGTTCCGGTGTCCGGAGGCGCTGTTCCAGCCTTCCTTCCTGGGTA
TGGAATCTTGCGGCATCCACGAGACCACCTTCAACTCCATCATGAAGTGTGACGTGGACATCCGCAAAGA
CCTGTACGCCAACACGGTGCTGTCGGGCGGCACCACCATGTACCCGGGCATTGCCGACAGGATGCAGAAG
GAGATCACCGCCCTGGCGCCCAGCACCATGAAGATCAAGATCATCGCACCCCCAGAGCGCAAGTACTCGG
TGTGGATCGGTGGCTCCATCCTGGCCTCACTGTCCACCTTCCAGCAGATGTGGATTAGCAAGCAGGAGTA
CGACGAGTCGGGCCCCTCCATCGTCCACCGCAAATGCTTCTAAAAGCTTGGTACCGAGCTCGGATCCACT
AGTCCAGTGTGGTGGAATTCTGCAGATATCCAGCACAGTGGCGGCCGCTCGAGTCTAGAGGGCCCGTTTA
AACCCGCTGATCAGCCTCGACTGTGCCTTCTAGTTGCCAGCCATCTGTTGTTTGCCCCTCCCCCGTGCCT
TCCTTGACCCTGGAAGGTGCCACTCCCACTGTCCTTTCCTAATAAAATGAGGAAATTGCATCGCATTGTC
TGAGTAGGTGTCATTCTATTCTGGGGGGTGGGGTGGGGCAGGACAGCAAGGGGGAGGATTGGGAAGACAA
TAGCAGGCATGCTGGGGATGCGGTGGGCTCTATGGCTTCTGAGGCGGAAAGAACCAGCTGGGGCTCTAGG
GGGTATCCCC
[124 nt withheld, positions 2461-2584]
C
[91 nt withheld, positions 2586-2676]
A
[49 nt withheld, positions 2678-2726]
CCTTTGACGTTGGAGTCCACGTTCTTT
[37 nt withheld, positions 2754-2790]
ACCCTATCTCGGTCTATTCTTTTGATTTATAAGGGATTTTGCCGATTTCGGCCTATTGGTTAAAAAATGA
GCTGATTTAACAAAAATTTAACGCGAATTAATTCTGTGGAATGTGTGTCAGTTAGGGTGTGGAAAGTCCC
CAGGCTCCCCAGCAGGCAGAAGTATGCAAAGCATGCATCTCAATTAGTCAGCAACCAGGTGTGGAAAGTC
CCCAGGCTCCCCAGCAGGCAGAAGTATGCAAAGCATGCATCTCAATTAGTCAGCAACCATAGTCCCGCCC
CTAACTCCGCCCATCCCGCCCCTAACTCCGCCCAGTTCCGCCCATTCTCCGCCCCATGGCTGACTAATTT
TTTTTATTTATGCAGAGGCCGAGGCCGCCTCTGCCTCTGAGCTATTCCAGAAGTAGTGAGGAGGCTTTTT
TGGAGGCCTAGGCTTTTGCAAAAAGCTCCCGGGAGCTTGTATATCCATTTTCGGATCTGATCAAGAGACA
GGATGAGGATCGTTTCGCATGATTGAACAAGATGGATTGCACGCAGGTTCTCCGGCCGCTTGGGTGGAGA
GGCTATTCGGCTATGACTGGGCACAACAGACAATCGGCTGCTCTGATGCCGCCGTGTTCCGGCTGTCAGC
GCAGGGGCGCCCGGTTCTTTTTGTCAAGACCGACCTGTCCGGTGCCCTGAATGAACTGCAGGACGAGGCA
GCGCGGCTATCGTGGCTGGCCACGACGGGCGTTCCTTGCGCAGCTGTGCTCGACGTTGTCACTGAAGCGG
GAAGGGACTGGCTGCTATTGGGCGAAGTGCCGGGGCAGGATCTCCTGTCATCTCACCTTGCTCCTGCCGA
GAAAGTATCCATCATGGCTGATGCAATGCGGCGGCTGCATACGCTTGATCCGGCTACCTGCCCATTCGAC
CACCAAGCGAAACATCGCATCGAGCGAGCACGTACTCGGATGGAAGCCGGTCTTGTCGATCAGGATGATC
TGGACGAAGAGCATCAGGGGCTCGCGCCAGCCGAACTGTTCGCCAGGCTCAAGGCGCGCATGCCCGACGG
CGAGGATCTCGTCGTGACCCATGGCGATGCCTGCTTGCCGAATATCATGGTGGAAAATGGCCGCTTTTCT
GGATTCATCGACTGTGGCCGGCTGGGTGTGGCGGACCGCTATCAGGACATAGCGTTGGCTACCCGTGATA
TTGCTGAAGAGCTTGGCGGCGAATGGGCTGACCGCTTCCTCGTGCTTTACGGTATCGCCGCTCCCGATTC
GCAGCGCATCGCCTTCTATCGCCTTCTTGACGAGTTCTTCTGAGCGGGACTCTGGGGTTCGAAATGACCG
ACCAAGCGACGCCCAACCTGCCATCACGAGATTTCGATTCCACCGCCGCCTTCTATGAAAGGTTGGGCTT
CGGAATCGTTTTCCGGGACGCCGGCTGGATGATCCTCCAGCGCGGGGATCTCATGCTGGAGTTCTTCGCC
CACCCCAACTTGTTTATTGCAGCTTATAATGGTTACAAATAAAGCAATAGCATCACAAATTTCACAAATA
AAGCATTTTTTTCACTGCATTCTAGTTGTGGTTTGTCCAAACTCATCAATGTATCTTATCATGTCTGTAT
ACCGTCGACCTCTAGCTAGAGCTTGGCGTAATCATGGTCATAGCTGTTTCCTGTGTGAAATTGTTATCCG
CTCACAATTCCACACAACATACGAGCCGGAAGCATAAAGTGTAAAGCCTGGGGTGCCTAATGAGTGAGCT
AACTCACATTAATTGCGTTGCGCTCACTGCCCGCTTTCCAGTCGGGAAACCTGTCGTGCCAGCTGCATTA
ATGAATCGGCCAACGCGCGGGGAGAGGCGGTTTGCGTATTGGGCGCTCTTCCGCTTCCTCGCTCACTGAC
TCGCTGCGCTCGGTCGTTCGGCTGCGGCGAGCGGTATCAGCTCACTCAAAGGCGGTAATACGGTTATCCA
CAGAATCAGGGGATAACGCAGGAAAGAACATGTGAGCAAAAGGCCAGCAAAAGGCCAGGAACCGTAAAAA
GGCCGCGTTGCTGGCGTTTTTCCATAGGCTCCGCCCCCCTGACGAGCATCACAAAAATCGACGCTCAAGT
CAGAGGTGGCGAAACCCGACAGGACTATAAAGATACCAGGCGTTTCCCCCTGGAAGCTCCCTCGTGCGCT
CTCCTGTTCCGACCCTGCCGCTTACCGGATACCTGTCCGCCTTTCTCCCTTCGGGAAGCGTGGCGCTTTC
TCATAGCTCACGCTGTAGGTATCTCAGTTCGGTGTAGGTCGTTCGCTCCAAGCTGGGCTGTGTGCACGAA
CCCCCCGTTCAGCCCGACCGCTGCGCCTTATCCGGTAACTATCGTCTTGAGTCCAACCCGGTAAGACACG
ACTTATCGCCACTGGCAGCAGCCACTGGTAACAGGATTAGCAGAGCGAGGTATGTAGGCGGTGCTACAGA
GTTCTTGAAGTGGTGGCCTAACTACGGCTACACTAGAAGAACAGTATTTGGTATCTGCGCTCTGCTGAAG
CCAGTTACCTTCGGAAAAAGAGTTGGTAGCTCTTGATCCGGCAAACAAACCACCGCTGGTAGCGGTGGTT
TTTTTGTTTGCAAGCAGCAGATTACGCGCAGAAAAAAAGGATCTCAAGAAGATCCTTTGATCTTTTCTAC
GGGGTCTGACGCTCAGTGGAACGAAAACTCACGTTAAGGGATTTTGGTCATGAGATTATCAAAAAGGATC
TTCACCTAGATCCTTTTAAATTAAAAATGAAGTTTTAAATCAATCTAAAGTATATATGAGTAAACTTGGT
CTGACAGTTACCAATGCTTAATCAGTGAGGCACCTATCTCAGCGATCTGTCTATTTCGTTCATCCATAGT
TGCCTGACTCCCCGTCGTGTAGATAACTACGATACGGGAGGGCTTACCATCTGGCCCCAGTGCTGCAATG
ATACCGCGAGACCCACGCTCACCGGCTCCAGATTTATCAGCAATAAACCAGCCAGCCGGAAGGGCCGAGC
GCAGAAGTGGTCCTGCAACTTTATCCGCCTCCATCCAGTCTATTAATTGTTGCCGGGAAGCTAGAGTAAG
TAGTTCGCCAGTTAATAGTTTGCGCAACGTTGTTGCCATTGCTACAGGCATCGTGGTGTCACGCTCGTCG
TTTGGTATGGCTTCATTCAGCTCCGGTTCCCAACGATCAAGGCGAGTTACATGATCCCCCATGTTGTGCA
AAAAAGCGGTTAGCTCCTTCGGTCCTCCGATCGTTGTCAGAAGTAAGTTGGCCGCAGTGTTATCACTCAT
GGTTATGGCAGCACTGCATAATTCTCTTACTGTCATGCCATCCGTAAGATGCTTTTCTGTGACTGGTGAG
TACTCAACCAAGTCATTCTGAGAATAGTGTATGCGGCGACCGAGTTGCTCTTGCCCGGCGTCAATACGGG
ATAATACCGCGCCACATAGCAGAACTTTAAAAGTGCTCATCATTGGAAAACGTTCTTCGGGGCGAAAACT
CTCAAGGATCTTACCGCTGTTGAGATCCAGTTCGATGTAACCCACTCGTGCACCCAACTGATCTTCAGCA
TCTTTTACTTTCACCAGCGTTTCTGGGTGAGCAAAAACAGGAAGGCAAAATGCCGCAAAAAAGGGAATAA
GGGCGACACGGAAATGTTGAATACTCATACTCTTCCTTTTTCAATATTATTGAAGCATTTATCAGGGTTA
TTGTCTCATGAGCGGATACATATTTGAATGTATTTAGAAAAATAAACAAATAGGGGTTCCGCGCACATTT
CCCCGAAAAGTGCCACCTGACGTC
